Addgene plasmid #100511: pLJM1-FLAG-Kaptin
Purpose: Expresses FLAG tagged Kaptin in mammalian cells to make lentivirus
Depositing lab: David Sabatini. Depositing organization: Whitehead Institute for Biomedical Research. Publication: SAMTOR is an S-adenosylmethionine sensor for the mTORC1 pathway. Gu X, Orozco JM, Saxton RA, Condon KJ, Liu GY, Krawczyk PA, Scaria SM, Harper JW, Gygi SP, Sabatini DM. Science. 2017 Nov 10;358(6364):813-818. doi: 10.1126/science.aao3265. PubMed 29123071.
Backbone
  Vector backbone: pLJM1
  Vector type: Mammalian Expression, Lentiviral
  Selectable markers: Puromycin
Growth in bacteria
  Bacterial resistance: Ampicillin, 100 μg/mL
  Growth temperature: 37°C
  Growth strain: NEB Stable
  Copy number: Unknown
Gene/Insert
  Gene/Insert name: KPTN
  Species: H. sapiens (human)
  GenBank ID: NM_007059
  Entrez Gene: KPTN (a.k.a. 2E4, KICS4, MRT41)
  Tag / fusion protein: FLAG (N terminal on insert)
  Cloning method: Restriction Enzyme; 5′ cloning site SalI (not destroyed); 3′ cloning site EcoRI (unknown if destroyed)
  Sequencing primers: 5′ pLJM1-F; 3′ pLJM1-R
Terms and licenses: Academic/Nonprofit Terms; Industry Terms: Not Available to Industry
How to cite: pLJM1-FLAG-Kaptin was a gift from David Sabatini (Addgene plasmid # 100511 ; http://n2t.net/addgene:100511 ; RRID:Addgene_100511)
