[The description below was written by a language model from this plasmid's Addgene catalogue record and pLannotate feature annotations shown in this document.]
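Description:
pLJM1-FLAG-Kaptin is a third-generation-style, self-inactivating HIV-1 lentiviral transfer plasmid built on the pLJM1 backbone for expressing human Kaptin (KPTN) with an N-terminal FLAG epitope in mammalian cells. It is propagated in E. coli through a high-copy ColE1/pUC-type origin and selected with ampicillin via the β-lactamase gene. The backbone also carries an f1 origin, an SV40 origin and poly(A) signal, and remnants of a lac/T7/T3 cloning region that have no role in the payload.

The viral genome is transcribed in packaging cells from an RSV promoter fused to a truncated 5' LTR. It contains the Ψ packaging signal with a partial gag sequence, the Rev response element for Rev-dependent nuclear export, and a cPPT/CTS element that aids nuclear import of the reverse-transcribed genome. It ends in a ΔU3 3' LTR, which inactivates LTR promoter activity after integration. Within this unit, a CMV enhancer/promoter drives the FLAG-KPTN open reading frame, which was cloned between SalI and EcoRI sites and spans the numbering origin of the circular sequence record. The short annotated fragments of CMV intron, SP6 promoter and an IgH signal sequence upstream of the tag are automated partial matches, and the record gives no function for them. Downstream, a human PGK promoter drives puromycin N-acetyltransferase, allowing selection of transduced cells.

Kaptin is a component of the KICSTOR complex, which recruits GATOR1 to lysosomes and negatively regulates mTORC1 when amino acids are absent. The construct is intended for producing lentivirus to express tagged Kaptin, and the FLAG tag allows its detection or immunoprecipitation in studies of mTORC1 nutrient sensing.
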