Features (pLannotate 1.2.2; 31 found; start..end, strand, type, name):
    281..398     +  misc_feature   cPPT/CTS: central polypurine tract and central termination sequence of HIV-1
    447..957     +  promoter       hPGK promoter: human phosphoglycerate kinase 1 promoter
    979..1578    +  CDS            PuroR: puromycin N-acetyltransferase; pac from Streptomyces alboniger; confers resistance to puromycin
   1621..1704    +  CDS            nef (fragment): NEF_HV1Z2 - Experimental evidence at protein level: Swiss-Prot protein existence level 1. Extracellular Nef protein targets CD4(+) T-lymphocytes for apoptosis by interacting with CXCR4 surface receptors. From Human immunodeficiency virus type 1 group M subtype D (isolate Z2/CDC-Z34) (HIV-1).
   1706..1939    +  LTR            3' LTR (ΔU3): self-inactivating 3' long terminal repeat (LTR) from HIV-1
   2011..2132    +  polyA_signal   SV40 poly(A) signal: SV40 polyadenylation signal
   2172..2307    +  rep_origin     SV40 ori: SV40 origin of replication
   2328..2346    -  promoter       T7 promoter: promoter for bacteriophage T7 RNA polymerase
   2354..2509    +  CDS            lacZα (fragment): LacZα fragment of β-galactosidase; lacZ fragment
   2514..2942    +  rep_origin     f1 ori (sequence partly withheld): f1 bacteriophage origin of replication; arrow indicates direction of (+) strand synthesis
   2995..3099    +  promoter       AmpR promoter: bla
   3100..3960    +  CDS            AmpR: β-lactamase; bla; confers resistance to ampicillin, carbenicillin, and related antibiotics
   4131..4719    +  rep_origin     ori: high-copy-number ColE1/pMB1/pBR322/pUC origin of replication
   4902..4994    +  CDS            lacI (fragment): lac repressor; lacI; The lac repressor binds to the lac operator to inhibit transcription in E. coli. This inhibition can be relieved by adding lactose or isopropyl-β-D-thiogalactopyranoside (IPTG).
   5007..5028    +  protein_bind   CAP binding site: CAP binding activates transcription in the presence of cAMP. E. coli catabolite activator protein
   5043..5073    +  promoter       lac promoter: promoter for the E. coli lac operon
   5081..5097    +  protein_bind   lac operator: The lac repressor binds to the lac operator to inhibit transcription in E. coli. This inhibition can be relieved by adding lactose or isopropyl-β-D-thiogalactopyranoside (IPTG). lac repressor encoded by lacI
   5142..5160    +  promoter       T3 promoter: promoter for bacteriophage T3 RNA polymerase
   5188..5414    +  promoter       RSV promoter: Rous sarcoma virus enhancer/promoter
   5415..5595    +  LTR            5' LTR (truncated): truncated 5' long terminal repeat (LTR) from HIV-1
   5642..5767    +  misc_feature   HIV-1 Ψ: packaging signal of human immunodeficiency virus type 1
   5751..6089    +  CDS            HIV-1 gag (fragment): gag protein from human immunodeficiency virus 1; gag
   6264..6497    +  misc_feature   RRE: The Rev response element (RRE) of HIV-1 allows for Rev-dependent mRNA export from the nucleus to the cytoplasm.
   6874..6900    +  CDS            Rev (fragment): human immunodeficiency virus 1 (HIV-1) Rev protein; rev; enhances nuclear export of unspliced and incompletely spliced viral mRNAs
   6901..7032    +  enhancer       CMV enhancer (fragment): human cytomegalovirus immediate early enhancer; contains an 18-bp deletion relative to the standard CMV enhancer
   7033..7236    +  promoter       CMV promoter: human cytomegalovirus (CMV) immediate early promoter
   7372..7415    +  intron         CMV intron (fragment): modified intron A from human cytomegalovirus
   7467..7485    +  promoter       SP6 promoter: promoter for bacteriophage SP6 RNA polymerase
   7489..7526    +  CDS            IgH signal sequence (fragment): signal sequence from the mouse immunoglobulin heavy chain variable region
   7579..7599    +  CDS            FLAG (fragment): FLAG® epitope tag, followed by an enterokinase cleavage site
   7624..223     +  CDS            KPTN (across the origin): KPTN_HUMAN - Experimental evidence at protein level: Swiss-Prot protein existence level 1. As part of the KICSTOR complex functions in the amino acid- sensing branch of the TORC1 signaling pathway. Recruits, in an amino acid-independent manner, the GATOR1 complex to the lysosomal membranes and allows its interaction with GATOR2 and the RAG GTPases. Functions upstream of the RAG GTPases and is required to negatively regulate mTORC1 signaling in absence of amino acids. In absence of the KICSTOR complex mTORC1 is constitutively localized to the lysosome and activated. The KICSTOR complex is also
>Addgene plasmid #100511 | pLJM1-FLAG-Kaptin | addgene full sequence | sequence record 197148 | Addgene NGS Result
CTCCAGTCCCCTGCTGGCCATGGCTCACGTGGACCTGACCGGGGATGGGCTGCAGGAGCTTGCCGTGGTC
TCCCTGAAGGGCGTGCACATCCTGCAGCACAGCCTGATTCAGGCCTCAGAGCTGGTCTTGACCCGGCTTC
GACATCAAGTGGAGCAGAGGAGACGTCGGCTACAGGGGTTGGAGGACGGGGCAGGTGCAGGGCCTGCTGA
GAATGCAGCCTCTTAAGCGGCCGCAGTGAGAATTCTCGACCTCGAGACAAATGGCAGTATTCATCCACAA
TTTTAAAAGAAAAGGGGGGATTGGGGGGTACAGTGCAGGGGAAAGAATAGTAGACATAATAGCAACAGAC
ATACAAACTAAAGAATTACAAAAACAAATTACAAAAATTCAAAATTTTCGGGTTTATTACAGGGACAGCA
GAGATCCACTTTGGCCGCGGCTCGAGGGGGTTGGGGTTGCGCCTTTTCCAAGGCAGCCCTGGGTTTGCGC
AGGGACGCGGCTGCTCTGGGCGTGGTTCCGGGAAACGCAGCGGCGCCGACCCTGGGTCTCGCACATTCTT
CACGTCCGTTCGCAGCGTCACCCGGATCTTCGCCGCTACCCTTGTGGGCCCCCCGGCGACGCTTCCTGCT
CCGCCCCTAAGTCGGGAAGGTTCCTTGCGGTTCGCGGCGTGCCGGACGTGACAAACGGAAGCCGCACGTC
TCACTAGTACCCTCGCAGACGGACAGCGCCAGGGAGCAATGGCAGCGCGCCGACCGCGATGGGCTGTGGC
CAATAGCGGCTGCTCAGCAGGGCGCGCCGAGAGCAGCGGCCGGGAAGGGGCGGTGCGGGAGGCGGGGTGT
GGGGCGGTAGTGTGGGCCCTGTTCCTGCCCGCGCGGTGTTCCGCATTCTGCAAGCCTCCGGAGCGCACGT
CGGCAGTCGGCTCCCTCGTTGACCGAATCACCGACCTCTCTCCCCAGGGGGATCCACCGGAGCTTACCAT
GACCGAGTACAAGCCCACGGTGCGCCTCGCCACCCGCGACGACGTCCCCAGGGCCGTACGCACCCTCGCC
GCCGCGTTCGCCGACTACCCCGCCACGCGCCACACCGTCGATCCGGACCGCCACATCGAGCGGGTCACCG
AGCTGCAAGAACTCTTCCTCACGCGCGTCGGGCTCGACATCGGCAAGGTGTGGGTCGCGGACGACGGCGC
CGCGGTGGCGGTCTGGACCACGCCGGAGAGCGTCGAAGCGGGGGCGGTGTTCGCCGAGATCGGCCCGCGC
ATGGCCGAGTTGAGCGGTTCCCGGCTGGCCGCGCAGCAACAGATGGAAGGCCTCCTGGCGCCGCACCGGC
CCAAGGAGCCCGCGTGGTTCCTGGCCACCGTCGGCGTCTCGCCCGACCACCAGGGCAAGGGTCTGGGCAG
CGCCGTCGTGCTCCCCGGAGTGGAGGCGGCCGAGCGCGCCGGGGTGCCCGCCTTCCTGGAGACCTCCGCG
CCCCGCAACCTCCCCTTCTACGAGCGGCTCGGCTTCACCGTCACCGCCGACGTCGAGGTGCCCGAAGGAC
CGCGCACCTGGTGCATGACCCGCAAGCCCGGTGCCTGACGCCCGCCCCACGACCCGCAGCGCCCGACCGA
AAGGAGCGCACGACCCCATGCATCGGTACCTTTAAGACCAATGACTTACAAGGCAGCTGTAGATCTTAGC
CACTTTTTAAAAGAAAAGGGGGGACTGGAAGGGCTAATTCACTCCCAACGAAGACAAGATCTGCTTTTTG
CTTGTACTGGGTCTCTCTGGTTAGACCAGATCTGAGCCTGGGAGCTCTCTGGCTAACTAGGGAACCCACT
GCTTAAGCCTCAATAAAGCTTGCCTTGAGTGCTTCAAGTAGTGTGTGCCCGTCTGTTGTGTGACTCTGGT
AACTAGAGATCCCTCAGACCCTTTTAGTCAGTGTGGAAAATCTCTAGCAGTAGTAGTTCATGTCATCTTA
TTATTCAGTATTTATAACTTGCAAAGAAATGAATATCAGAGAGTGAGAGGAACTTGTTTATTGCAGCTTA
TAATGGTTACAAATAAAGCAATAGCATCACAAATTTCACAAATAAAGCATTTTTTTCACTGCATTCTAGT
TGTGGTTTGTCCAAACTCATCAATGTATCTTATCATGTCTGGCTCTAGCTATCCCGCCCCTAACTCCGCC
CATCCCGCCCCTAACTCCGCCCAGTTCCGCCCATTCTCCGCCCCATGGCTGACTAATTTTTTTTATTTAT
GCAGAGGCCGAGGCCGCCTCGGCCTCTGAGCTATTCCAGAAGTAGTGAGGAGGCTTTTTTGGAGGCCTAG
GGACGTACCCAATTCGCCCTATAGTGAGTCGTATTACGCGCGCTCACTGGCCGTCGTTTTACAACGTCGT
GACTGGGAAAACCCTGGCGTTACCCAACTTAATCGCCTTGCAGCACATCCCCCTTTCGCCAGCTGGCGTA
ATAGCGAAGAGGCCCGCACCGATCGCCCTTCCCAACAGTTGCGCAGCCTGAATGGCGAATGGG
[124 nt withheld, positions 2514-2637]
C
[91 nt withheld, positions 2639-2729]
A
[49 nt withheld, positions 2731-2779]
CCTTTGACGTTGGAGTCCACGTTCTTT
[37 nt withheld, positions 2807-2843]
ACCCTATCTCGGTCTATTCTTTTGATTTATAAGGGATTTTGCCGATTTCGGCCTATTGGTTAAAAAATGA
GCTGATTTAACAAAAATTTAACGCGAATTTTAACAAAATATTAACGCTTACAATTTAGGTGGCACTTTTC
GGGGAAATGTGCGCGGAACCCCTATTTGTTTATTTTTCTAAATACATTCAAATATGTATCCGCTCATGAG
ACAATAACCCTGATAAATGCTTCAATAATATTGAAAAAGGAAGAGTATGAGTATTCAACATTTCCGTGTC
GCCCTTATTCCCTTTTTTGCGGCATTTTGCCTTCCTGTTTTTGCTCACCCAGAAACGCTGGTGAAAGTAA
AAGATGCTGAAGATCAGTTGGGTGCACGAGTGGGTTACATCGAACTGGATCTCAACAGCGGTAAGATCCT
TGAGAGTTTTCGCCCCGAAGAACGTTTTCCAATGATGAGCACTTTTAAAGTTCTGCTATGTGGCGCGGTA
TTATCCCGTATTGACGCCGGGCAAGAGCAACTCGGTCGCCGCATACACTATTCTCAGAATGACTTGGTTG
AGTACTCACCAGTCACAGAAAAGCATCTTACGGATGGCATGACAGTAAGAGAATTATGCAGTGCTGCCAT
AACCATGAGTGATAACACTGCGGCCAACTTACTTCTGACAACGATCGGAGGACCGAAGGAGCTAACCGCT
TTTTTGCACAACATGGGGGATCATGTAACTCGCCTTGATCGTTGGGAACCGGAGCTGAATGAAGCCATAC
CAAACGACGAGCGTGACACCACGATGCCTGTAGCAATGGCAACAACGTTGCGCAAACTATTAACTGGCGA
ACTACTTACTCTAGCTTCCCGGCAACAATTAATAGACTGGATGGAGGCGGATAAAGTTGCAGGACCACTT
CTGCGCTCGGCCCTTCCGGCTGGCTGGTTTATTGCTGATAAATCTGGAGCCGGTGAGCGTGGGTCTCGCG
GTATCATTGCAGCACTGGGGCCAGATGGTAAGCCCTCCCGTATCGTAGTTATCTACACGACGGGGAGTCA
GGCAACTATGGATGAACGAAATAGACAGATCGCTGAGATAGGTGCCTCACTGATTAAGCATTGGTAACTG
TCAGACCAAGTTTACTCATATATACTTTAGATTGATTTAAAACTTCATTTTTAATTTAAAAGGATCTAGG
TGAAGATCCTTTTTGATAATCTCATGACCAAAATCCCTTAACGTGAGTTTTCGTTCCACTGAGCGTCAGA
CCCCGTAGAAAAGATCAAAGGATCTTCTTGAGATCCTTTTTTTCTGCGCGTAATCTGCTGCTTGCAAACA
AAAAAACCACCGCTACCAGCGGTGGTTTGTTTGCCGGATCAAGAGCTACCAACTCTTTTTCCGAAGGTAA
CTGGCTTCAGCAGAGCGCAGATACCAAATACTGTTCTTCTAGTGTAGCCGTAGTTAGGCCACCACTTCAA
GAACTCTGTAGCACCGCCTACATACCTCGCTCTGCTAATCCTGTTACCAGTGGCTGCTGCCAGTGGCGAT
AAGTCGTGTCTTACCGGGTTGGACTCAAGACGATAGTTACCGGATAAGGCGCAGCGGTCGGGCTGAACGG
GGGGTTCGTGCACACAGCCCAGCTTGGAGCGAACGACCTACACCGAACTGAGATACCTACAGCGTGAGCT
ATGAGAAAGCGCCACGCTTCCCGAAGGGAGAAAGGCGGACAGGTATCCGGTAAGCGGCAGGGTCGGAACA
GGAGAGCGCACGAGGGAGCTTCCAGGGGGAAACGCCTGGTATCTTTATAGTCCTGTCGGGTTTCGCCACC
TCTGACTTGAGCGTCGATTTTTGTGATGCTCGTCAGGGGGGCGGAGCCTATGGAAAAACGCCAGCAACGC
GGCCTTTTTACGGTTCCTGGCCTTTTGCTGGCCTTTTGCTCACATGTTCTTTCCTGCGTTATCCCCTGAT
TCTGTGGATAACCGTATTACCGCCTTTGAGTGAGCTGATACCGCTCGCCGCAGCCGAACGACCGAGCGCA
GCGAGTCAGTGAGCGAGGAAGCGGAAGAGCGCCCAATACGCAAACCGCCTCTCCCCGCGCGTTGGCCGAT
TCATTAATGCAGCTGGCACGACAGGTTTCCCGACTGGAAAGCGGGCAGTGAGCGCAACGCAATTAATGTG
AGTTAGCTCACTCATTAGGCACCCCAGGCTTTACACTTTATGCTTCCGGCTCGTATGTTGTGTGGAATTG
TGAGCGGATAACAATTTCACACAGGAAACAGCTATGACCATGATTACGCCAAGCGCGCAATTAACCCTCA
CTAAAGGGAACAAAAGCTGGAGCTGCAAGCTTAATGTAGTCTTATGCAATACTCTTGTAGTCTTGCAACA
TGGTAACGATGAGTTAGCAACATGCCTTACAAGGAGAGAAAAAGCACCGTGCATGCCGATTGGTGGAAGT
AAGGTGGTACGATCGTGCCTTATTAGGAAGGCAACAGACGGGTCTGACATGGATTGGACGAACCACTGAA
TTGCCGCATTGCAGAGATATTGTATTTAAGTGCCTAGCTCGATACATAAACGGGTCTCTCTGGTTAGACC
AGATCTGAGCCTGGGAGCTCTCTGGCTAACTAGGGAACCCACTGCTTAAGCCTCAATAAAGCTTGCCTTG
AGTGCTTCAAGTAGTGTGTGCCCGTCTGTTGTGTGACTCTGGTAACTAGAGATCCCTCAGACCCTTTTAG
TCAGTGTGGAAAATCTCTAGCAGTGGCGCCCGAACAGGGACTTGAAAGCGAAAGGGAAACCAGAGGAGCT
CTCTCGACGCAGGACTCGGCTTGCTGAAGCGCGCACGGCAAGAGGCGAGGGGCGGCGACTGGTGAGTACG
CCAAAAATTTTGACTAGCGGAGGCTAGAAGGAGAGAGATGGGTGCGAGAGCGTCAGTATTAAGCGGGGGA
GAATTAGATCGCGATGGGAAAAAATTCGGTTAAGGCCAGGGGGAAAGAAAAAATATAAATTAAAACATAT
AGTATGGGCAAGCAGGGAGCTAGAACGATTCGCAGTTAATCCTGGCCTGTTAGAAACATCAGAAGGCTGT
AGACAAATACTGGGACAGCTACAACCATCCCTTCAGACAGGATCAGAAGAACTTAGATCATTATATAATA
CAGTAGCAACCCTCTATTGTGTGCATCAAAGGATAGAGATAAAAGACACCAAGGAAGCTTTAGACAAGAT
AGAGGAAGAGCAAAACAAAAGTAAGACCACCGCACAGCAAGCGGCCGGCCGCTGATCTTCAGACCTGGAG
GAGGAGATATGAGGGACAATTGGAGAAGTGAATTATATAAATATAAAGTAGTAAAAATTGAACCATTAGG
AGTAGCACCCACCAAGGCAAAGAGAAGAGTGGTGCAGAGAGAAAAAAGAGCAGTGGGAATAGGAGCTTTG
TTCCTTGGGTTCTTGGGAGCAGCAGGAAGCACTATGGGCGCAGCGTCAATGACGCTGACGGTACAGGCCA
GACAATTATTGTCTGGTATAGTGCAGCAGCAGAACAATTTGCTGAGGGCTATTGAGGCGCAACAGCATCT
GTTGCAACTCACAGTCTGGGGCATCAAGCAGCTCCAGGCAAGAATCCTGGCTGTGGAAAGATACCTAAAG
GATCAACAGCTCCTGGGGATTTGGGGTTGCTCTGGAAAACTCATTTGCACCACTGCTGTGCCTTGGAATG
CTAGTTGGAGTAATAAATCTCTGGAACAGATTTGGAATCACACGACCTGGATGGAGTGGGACAGAGAAAT
TAACAATTACACAAGCTTAATACACTCCTTAATTGAAGAATCGCAAAACCAGCAAGAAAAGAATGAACAA
GAATTATTGGAATTAGATAAATGGGCAAGTTTGTGGAATTGGTTTAACATAACAAATTGGCTGTGGTATA
TAAAATTATTCATAATGATAGTAGGAGGCTTGGTAGGTTTAAGAATAGTTTTTGCTGTACTTTCTATAGT
GAATAGAGTTAGGCAGGGATATTCACCATTATCGTTTCAGACCCACCTCCCAACCCCGAGGGGACCCCAT
ATGCCAAGTACGCCCCCTATTGACGTCAATGACGGTAAATGGCCCGCCTGGCATTATGCCCAGTACATGA
CCTTATGGGACTTTCCTACTTGGCAGTACATCTACGTATTAGTCATCGCTATTACCATGGTGATGCGGTT
TTGGCAGTACATCAATGGGCGTGGATAGCGGTTTGACTCACGGGGATTTCCAAGTCTCCACCCCATTGAC
GTCAATGGGAGTTTGTTTTGGCACCAAAATCAACGGGACTTTCCAAAATGTCGTAACAACTCCGCCCCAT
TGACGCAAATGGGCGGTAGGCGTGTACGGTGGGAGGTCTATATAAGCAGAGCTCGTTTAGTGAACCGTCA
GATCGCCTGGAGACGCCATCCACGCTGTTTTGACCTCCATAGAAGACACCGGGACCGATCCAGCCTCCGC
GGCCGGGAACGGTGCATTGGAACGCGGATTCCCCGTGCCAAGAGTGACGTAAGTACCGCCTATAGAGTCT
ATAGGCCCACCCCCTTGGCTTCGTTAGAACGCGGCTACAATTAATACATAACCTTATGTATCATACACAT
ACGATTTAGGTGACACTATAGAATAACATCCACTTTGCCTTTCTCTCCACAGGTGTCCACTCCCAGGTCC
AACTGCACCTCGGTTCTATCGATTGAATTCACCATGGAAATGGACTACAAGGATGACGATGACAAGGGTG
GTGGTGGTGGTGCGTCGACGATGATGGGGGAGGCGGCCGTGGCCGCGGGGCCTTGTCCGTTGCGCGAGGA
CAGCTTCACGCGCTTCTCGTCGCAGAGCAATGTGTACGGGCTGGCAGGCGGCGCCGGCGGGCGCGGGGAG
CTGCTGGCCGCCACCCTTAAAGGCAAGGTGCTCGGCTTCCGCTACCAAGACCTCCGACAGAAAATCCGGC
CAGTGGCCAAGGAGCTGCAGTTCAACTACATTCCCGTGGATGCGGAGATTGTCTCCATCGACACTTTCAA
CAAGTCACCCCCCAAGCGGGGTCTGGTTGTGGGGATCACGTTCATCAAGGATTCAGGGGACAAGGGCAGC
CCCTTCCTGAACATTTACTGCGACTACGAGCCCGGCTCTGAGTACAACCTTGACTCTATTGCCCAGAGCT
GCCTGAACCTGGAGCTCCAGTTCACTCCGTTCCAGCTGTGCCATGCGGAGGTCCAGGTCGGGGATCAACT
TGAGACTGTGTTTCTCTTGAGTGGGAACGACCCGGCCATTCATCTCTACAAGGAGAACGAGGGGCTGCAT
CAGTTTGAGGAACAGCCCGTGGAAAACCTCTTCCCAGAGCTGACGAACCTGACCAGTAGCGTCCTCTGGC
TGGACGTCCACAACTTCCCCGGCACGTCCCGGCGCCTCTCAGCTCTGGGCTGTCAGAGTGGTTATGTCCG
TGTCGCCCACGTGGACCAGCGGAGTCGAGAGGTTCTGCAGATGTGGTCGGTCCTGCAGGACGGTCCCATC
TCCCGAGTGATTGTGTTCAGCCTCTCGGCCGCCAAGGAGACCAAGGACAGGCCACTACAAGATGAGTACA
GCGTGCTCGTGGCCAGCATGTTGGAGCCAGCAGTGGTGTATCGGGACCTGCTGAACCGGGGTCTTGAAGA
CCAGCTTCTCCTGCCCGGCAGTGACCAGTTTGACAGCGTCCTCTGCAGCCTGGTCACCGATGTGGATTTG
GATGGGCGGCCAGAAGTCCTGGTGGCCACCTATGGACAGGAACTGCTGTGTTATAAGTACCGGGGCCCAG
AGTCGGGGCTTCCTGAGGCCCAGCACGGGTTCCATCTGCTGTGGCAGCGGAGCTT
